Addgene plasmid #225927: 0_T7-mScarlet3
Purpose: In vitro synthesis of mRNA for fluorescent protein mScarlet3 (control)
Depositing lab: Michalis Averof. Depositing organization: Institut de Genomique Fonctionnelle de Lyon (IGFL). Publication: Targeting the cell membrane in established and emerging model organisms. Karapidaki I, Handberg-Thorsager M, Momose T, Yasuo H, Genikhovich G, Assaf S, Deleau C, Pang Y, Pavlich C, Lohmann B, Rusciano ML, Stranges M, Mathieu J, Zilliox M, Ustyantsev K, Salmon B, Laplace-Builhe B, Koenig M, Colgren JJ, Arnone MI, Berezikov E, Brunet T, Bucher G, Burkhardt P, Dickinson DJ, Houliston E, Huisken J, Leclere L, Averof M. bioRxiv [Preprint]. 2025 Nov 29:2024.11.12.623055. doi: 10.1101/2024.11.12.623055. PubMed 41279658.
Backbone
  Vector backbone: pTwist
  Backbone manufacturer: Twist Bioscience
  Total vector size (bp): 3811
  Vector type: In vitro transcription
Growth in bacteria
  Bacterial resistance: Ampicillin, 100 μg/mL
  Growth temperature: 37°C
  Growth strain: DH5alpha
  Copy number: High Copy
Gene/Insert
  Gene/Insert name: mScarlet3
  Species: Synthetic
  Insert size (bp): 1590
  Promoter: T7
  Cloning method: Gene Synthesis
  Sequencing primers: 5′ n/a
Terms and licenses: Academic/Nonprofit Terms; Industry Terms: Not Available to Industry
Depositor comments: Please visit https://doi.org/10.1101/2024.11.12.623055 for bioRxiv preprint.
How to cite: 0_T7-mScarlet3 was a gift from Michalis Averof (Addgene plasmid # 225927 ; http://n2t.net/addgene:225927 ; RRID:Addgene_225927)
