[The description below was written by a language model from this plasmid's Addgene catalogue record and pLannotate feature annotations shown in this document.]
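Description:
0_T7-mScarlet3 is a 3,811 bp in vitro transcription template built by gene synthesis in a pTwist backbone from Twist Bioscience. It is propagated in E. coli as a high-copy plasmid through a ColE1/pUC-type origin and selected with ampicillin via the β-lactamase (AmpR) gene and its native promoter. The annotation also picks up an attB1 Gateway recombination site and a short lacZα fragment. These appear to be backbone remnants rather than functional parts of the payload.

The payload is a synthetic insert recorded as 1,590 bp in which a bacteriophage T7 promoter drives transcription of the red fluorescent protein mScarlet3. Between the T7 promoter and the coding sequence, the automated annotation detects a roughly 110 bp fragment matching the Drosophila hsp70Bb promoter region. Given its position downstream of the T7 promoter, it would be transcribed as part of the 5′ leader, although the record does not say what it is for. The fluorescent protein coding sequence is labelled by the annotation tool as a fragment of an mScarlet-I derivative, which most likely reflects the closest match in its database to the related mScarlet3 named in the catalogue entry. The annotated elements cover only part of the stated insert length. Any 3′ untranslated region, poly(A) tract or linearisation site that may follow the coding sequence is not annotated or described.

The stated purpose is in vitro synthesis of mScarlet3 mRNA as a control. The associated work concerns targeting the cell membrane in established and emerging model organisms, so the untargeted fluorescent protein presumably serves as a comparison for membrane-targeted versions.
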