Features (pLannotate 1.2.2; 8 found; start..end, strand, type, name):
    977..1565    -  rep_origin     ori: high-copy-number ColE1/pMB1/pBR322/pUC origin of replication
   1682..1706    -  protein_bind   attB1: mutant version of attB; recombination site for the Gateway® BP reaction BP Clonase™
   1806..2666    -  CDS            AmpR: β-lactamase; bla; confers resistance to ampicillin, carbenicillin, and related antibiotics
   2667..2771    -  promoter       AmpR promoter: bla
   2858..2901    -  CDS            lacZα (fragment): LacZα fragment of β-galactosidase; lacZ fragment
   2954..2972    +  promoter       T7 promoter: promoter for bacteriophage T7 RNA polymerase
   2982..3093    +  promoter       hsp70 promoter (fragment): Drosophila melanogaster hsp70Bb promoter
   3106..3776    +  CDS            mScarlet-2I (fragment): mScarlet-I derivative in which the N- and C-termini have been modified to reduce cytotoxicity (Valbuena et al., 2020) preserves the original mammalian codon optimization
>Addgene plasmid #225927 | 0_T7-mScarlet3 | addgene full sequence | sequence record 448022 | Addgene NGS Result
TTATAAGTTCTGAACCGAGAAAGAGGGGAGAATGTAGAGCCGATAGCTGCCCAATACTGCCACGCCCCCA
GCAGCCCAGGCATGGAAAATAATACAGAGAAAATCCACACTTATTAGGTGCTACTGTAATTTTTTTTAAA
TCGCTTAAAATTATTCGGCGTTTGCCTAGTGCAAGGCCCATTTATGGACAATTGTTTGCCAAACTCAAAG
TTTGCCGGTCGGAGGAAAAGTTACAACGCCAAAATGTGTTGAAAAATGCAAAAGAAATTATTAAAAACAT
TAAAAAATTATTAAATAATCTATGTAATTCTTGAATGTAAACTCTGTGTAAATACTAAAAATGAAAAACA
AAATGGAAAGCGTAGATGGAGAACAGTTGAATCGTTATATATTTAAATTAATATTGCATTTATTTCCAAA
TTACAGTGGGAGAAGCGCTGACCGACTTCTTGCAGTGTACTCTCGAAATAAAACCCCTGTCTGTACCACG
TAAAACCCCTACTAAAAATTAGTCTCGCCCGCTGCTCACAGTTAGTTTAGTTCAATTATACGCTACTGTT
TAATTTATTAACTGTACTTATTAATGCGCGTCATGAATAATGATTGACTGTCCCTTATTTTTTTTTTTTG
CTAATTTCTGTATTAAATTTAATGATTTACCATAAAAATATAAATAAAAATGACGGTCGAGTTGTAAAAT
TAATAAAAAAAAAAAACGAATGCTGCGGCCGCAGGCTAGGTGGAGGCTCAGTGATGATAAGTCTGCGATG
GTGGATGCATGTGTCATGGTCATAGCTGTTTCCTGTGTGAAATTGTTATCCGCTCAGAGGGCACAATCCT
ATTCCGCGCTATCCGACAATCTCCAAGACATTAGGTGGAGTTCAGTTCGGCGTATGGCATATGTCGCTGG
AAAGAACATGTGAGCAAAAGGCCAGCAAAAGGCCAGGAACCGTAAAAAGGCCGCGTTGCTGGCGTTTTTC
CATAGGCTCCGCCCCCCTGACGAGCATCACAAAAATCGACGCTCAAGTCAGAGGTGGCGAAACCCGACAG
GACTATAAAGATACCAGGCGTTTCCCCCTGGAAGCTCCCTCGTGCGCTCTCCTGTTCCGACCCTGCCGCT
TACCGGATACCTGTCCGCCTTTCTCCCTTCGGGAAGCGTGGCGCTTTCTCATAGCTCACGCTGTAGGTAT
CTCAGTTCGGTGTAGGTCGTTCGCTCCAAGCTGGGCTGTGTGCACGAACCCCCCGTTCAGCCCGACCGCT
GCGCCTTATCCGGTAACTATCGTCTTGAGTCCAACCCGGTAAGACACGACTTATCGCCACTGGCAGCAGC
CACTGGTAACAGGATTAGCAGAGCGAGGTATGTAGGCGGTGCTACAGAGTTCTTGAAGTGGTGGCCTAAC
TACGGCTACACTAGAAGAACAGTATTTGGTATCTGCGCTCTGCTGAAGCCAGTTACCTTCGGAAAAAGAG
TTGGTAGCTCTTGATCCGGCAAACAAACCACCGCTGGTAGCGGTGGTTTTTTTGTTTGCAAGCAGCAGAT
TACGCGCAGAAAAAAAGGATCTCAAGAAGATCCTTTGATCTTTTCTACGGGGTCTGACGCTCTATTCAAC
AAAGCCGCCGTCCCGTCAAGTCAGCGTAAATGGGTAGGGGGCTTCAAATCGTCCTCGTGATACCAATTCG
GAGCCTGCTTTTTTGTACAAACTTGTTGATAATGGCAATTCAAGGATCTTCACCTAGATCCTTTTAAATT
AAAAATGAAGTTTTAAATCAATCTAAAGTATATATGAGTAAACTTGGTCTGACAGTTACCAATGCTTAAT
CAGTGAGGCACCTATCTCAGCGATCTGTCTATTTCGTTCATCCATAGTTGCCTGACTCCCCGTCGTGTAG
ATAACTACGATACGGGAGGGCTTACCATCTGGCCCCAGTGCTGCAATGATACCGCGAGAGCCACGCTCAC
CGGCTCCAGATTTATCAGCAATAAACCAGCCAGCCGGAAGGGCCGAGCGCAGAAGTGGTCCTGCAACTTT
ATCCGCCTCCATCCAGTCTATTAATTGTTGCCGGGAAGCTAGAGTAAGTAGTTCGCCAGTTAATAGTTTG
CGCAACGTTGTTGCCATTGCTACAGGCATCGTGGTGTCACGCTCGTCGTTTGGTATGGCTTCATTCAGCT
CCGGTTCCCAACGATCAAGGCGAGTTACATGATCCCCCATGTTGTGCAAAAAAGCGGTTAGCTCCTTCGG
TCCTCCGATCGTTGTCAGAAGTAAGTTGGCCGCAGTGTTATCACTCATGGTTATGGCAGCACTGCATAAT
TCTCTTACTGTCATGCCATCCGTAAGATGCTTTTCTGTGACTGGTGAGTACTCAACCAAGTCATTCTGAG
AATAGTGTATGCGGCGACCGAGTTGCTCTTGCCCGGCGTCAATACGGGATAATACCGCGCCACATAGCAG
AACTTTAAAAGTGCTCATCATTGGAAAACGTTCTTCGGGGCGAAAACTCTCAAGGATCTTACCGCTGTTG
AGATCCAGTTCGATGTAACCCACTCGTGCACCCAACTGATCTTCAGCATCTTTTACTTTCACCAGCGTTT
CTGGGTGAGCAAAAACAGGAAGGCAAAATGCCGCAAAAAAGGGAATAAGGGCGACACGGAAATGTTGAAT
ACTCATACTCTTCCTTTTTCAATATTATTGAAGCATTTATCAGGGTTATTGTCTCATGAGCGGATACATA
TTTGAATGTATTTAGAAAAATAAACAAATAGGGGTTCCGCGCACATTTCCCCGAAAAGTGCCAGATACCT
GAAACAAAACCCATCGTACGGCCAAGGAAGTCTCCAATAACTGTGATCCACCACAAGCGCCAGGGTTTTC
CCAGTCACGACGTTGTAAAACGACGGCCAGTCATGCATAATCCGCACGCATCTGGAATAAGGAAGTGCCA
TTCCGCCTGACCTTAATACGACTCACTATAGGGCGAATTGGGTAAAGTGCAAGTTAAAGTGAATCAATTA
AAAGTAACCAGCAACCAAGTAAATCAACTGCAACTACTGAAATCTGCCAAGAAGTAATTATTGAATACAA
GAAGAGAACTCTGGGCGCCACAACCATGGATAGCACCGAGGCAGTGATCAAGGAGTTCATGCGGTTCAAG
GTGCACATGGAGGGCTCCATGAACGGCCACGAGTTCGAGATCGAGGGCGAGGGCGAGGGCCGCCCCTACG
AGGGCACCCAGACCGCCAAGCTGAGGGTGACCAAGGGTGGCCCCCTGCCCTTCTCCTGGGACATCCTGTC
CCCTCAGTTCATGTACGGCTCCAGGGCCTTCACGAAGCACCCCGCCGACATCCCCGACTACTGGAAGCAG
TCCTTCCCCGAGGGCTTCAAGTGGGAGCGCGTGATGAACTTCGAGGACGGCGGCGCTGTGTCCGTGGCCC
AGGACACCTCCCTGGAGGACGGCACCCTGATCTACAAGGTGAAGCTCCGCGGCACCAACTTCCCTCCTGA
CGGCCCCGTAATGCAGAAGAAGACAATGGGCTGGGAAGCATCCACCGAGCGGTTGTACCCCGAGGACGTC
GTGCTGAAGGGCGACATTAAGATGGCCCTGCGCCTGAAGGACGGCGGTCGCTACCTGGCGGACTTCAAGA
CCACCTACAGGGCCAAGAAGCCCGTGCAGATGCCCGGCGCTTTCAACATCGACCGCAAGTTGGACATCAC
ATCCCACAACGAGGACTACACCGTGGTGGAACAGTACGAACGCTCCGTGGCCCGCCACTCCACCGGCGGC
TCCGGTGGCTCCTAAGCGATCGCTATCGATG
