>Addgene plasmid #225927 | 0_T7-mScarlet3 | depositor partial sequence | sequence record 442772 | insert
TAATACGACTCACTATAGGGCGAATTGGGTAAAGTGCAAGTTAAAGTGAATCAATTAAAAGTAACCAGCA
ACCAAGTAAATCAACTGCAACTACTGAAATCTGCCAAGAAGTAATTATTGAATACAAGAAGAGAACTCTG
GGCGCCACAACCATGGATAGCACCGAGGCAGTGATCAAGGAGTTCATGCGGTTCAAGGTGCACATGGAGG
GCTCCATGAACGGCCACGAGTTCGAGATCGAGGGCGAGGGCGAGGGCCGCCCCTACGAGGGCACCCAGAC
CGCCAAGCTGAGGGTGACCAAGGGTGGCCCCCTGCCCTTCTCCTGGGACATCCTGTCCCCTCAGTTCATG
TACGGCTCCAGGGCCTTCACGAAGCACCCCGCCGACATCCCCGACTACTGGAAGCAGTCCTTCCCCGAGG
GCTTCAAGTGGGAGCGCGTGATGAACTTCGAGGACGGCGGCGCTGTGTCCGTGGCCCAGGACACCTCCCT
GGAGGACGGCACCCTGATCTACAAGGTGAAGCTCCGCGGCACCAACTTCCCTCCTGACGGCCCCGTAATG
CAGAAGAAGACAATGGGCTGGGAAGCATCCACCGAGCGGTTGTACCCCGAGGACGTCGTGCTGAAGGGCG
ACATTAAGATGGCCCTGCGCCTGAAGGACGGCGGTCGCTACCTGGCGGACTTCAAGACCACCTACAGGGC
CAAGAAGCCCGTGCAGATGCCCGGCGCTTTCAACATCGACCGCAAGTTGGACATCACATCCCACAACGAG
GACTACACCGTGGTGGAACAGTACGAACGCTCCGTGGCCCGCCACTCCACCGGCGGCTCCGGTGGCTCCT
AAGCGATCGCTATCGATGTTATAAGTTCTGAACCGAGAAAGAGGGGAGAATGTAGAGCCGATAGCTGCCC
AATACTGCCACGCCCCCAGCAGCCCAGGCATGGAAAATAATACAGAGAAAATCCACACTTATTAGGTGCT
ACTGTAATTTTTTTTAAATCGCTTAAAATTATTCGGCGTTTGCCTAGTGCAAGGCCCATTTATGGACAAT
TGTTTGCCAAACTCAAAGTTTGCCGGTCGGAGGAAAAGTTACAACGCCAAAATGTGTTGAAAAATGCAAA
AGAAATTATTAAAAACATTAAAAAATTATTAAATAATCTATGTAATTCTTGAATGTAAACTCTGTGTAAA
TACTAAAAATGAAAAACAAAATGGAAAGCGTAGATGGAGAACAGTTGAATCGTTATATATTTAAATTAAT
ATTGCATTTATTTCCAAATTACAGTGGGAGAAGCGCTGACCGACTTCTTGCAGTGTACTCTCGAAATAAA
ACCCCTGTCTGTACCACGTAAAACCCCTACTAAAAATTAGTCTCGCCCGCTGCTCACAGTTAGTTTAGTT
CAATTATACGCTACTGTTTAATTTATTAACTGTACTTATTAATGCGCGTCATGAATAATGATTGACTGTC
CCTTATTTTTTTTTTTTGCTAATTTCTGTATTAAATTTAATGATTTACCATAAAAATATAAATAAAAATG
ACGGTCGAGTTGTAAAATTAATAAAAAAAAAAAACGAATGCTGCGGCCGC
